>Addgene plasmid #62870 | pJW4.15 | depositor full sequence | sequence record 104097 | pJW4.15 sequence 8530 bps
CCGACACCATCGAATGGTGCAAAACCTTTCGCGGTATGGCATGATAGCGCCCGGAAGAGAGTCAATTCAG
GGTGGTGAATGTGAAACCAGTAACGTTATACGATGTCGCAGAGTATGCCGGTGTCTCTTATCAGACCGTT
TCCCGCGTGGTGAACCAGGCCAGCCACGTTTCTGCGAAAACGCGGGAAAAAGTGGAAGCGGCGATGGCGG
AGCTGAATTACATTCCCAACCGCGTGGCACAACAACTGGCGGGCAAACAGTCGTTGCTGATTGGCGTTGC
CACCTCCAGTCTGGCCCTGCACGCGCCGTCGCAAATTGTCGCGGCGATTAAATCTCGCGCCGATCAACTG
GGTGCCAGCGTGGTGGTGTCGATGGTAGAACGAAGCGGCGTCGAAGCCTGTAAAGCGGCGGTGCACAATC
TTCTCGCGCAACGCGTCAGTGGGCTGATCATTAACTATCCGCTGGATGACCAGGATGCCATTGCTGTGGA
AGCTGCCTGCACTAATGTTCCGGCGTTATTTCTTGATGTCTCTGACCAGACACCCATCAACAGTATTATT
TTCTCCCATGAAGACGGTACGCGACTGGGCGTGGAGCATCTGGTCGCATTGGGTCACCAGCAAATCGCGC
TGTTAGCGGGCCCATTAAGTTCTGTCTCGGCGCGTCTGCGTCTGGCTGGCTGGCATAAATATCTCACTCG
CAATCAAATTCAGCCGATAGCGGAACGGGAAGGCGACTGGAGTGCCATGTCCGGTTTTCAACAAACCATG
CAAATGCTGAATGAGGGCATCGTTCCCACTGCGATGCTGGTTGCCAACGATCAGATGGCGCTGGGCGCAA
TGCGCGCCATTACCGAGTCCGGGCTGCGCGTTGGTGCGGATATCTCGGTAGTGGGATACGACGATACCGA
AGACAGCTCATGTTATATCCCGCCGTTAACCACCATCAAACAGGATTTTCGCCTGCTGGGGCAAACCAGC
GTGGACCGCTTGCTGCAACTCTCTCAGGGCCAGGCGGTGAAGGGCAATCAGCTGTTGCCCGTCTCACTGG
TGAAAAGAAAAACCACCCTGGCGCCCAATACGCAAACCGCCTCTCCCCGCGCGTTGGCCGATTCATTAAT
GCAGCTGGCACGACAGGTTTCCCGACTGGAAAGCGGGCAGTGAGCGCAACGCAATTAATGTAAGTTAGCT
CACTCATTAGGCACAATTCTCATGTTTGACAGCTTATCATCGACTGCACGGTGCACCAATGCTTCTGGCG
TCAGGCAGCCATCGGAAGCTGTGGTATGGCTGTGCAGGTCGTAAATCACTGCATAATTCGTGTCGCTCAA
GGCGCACTCCCGTTCTGGATAATGTTTTTTGCGCCGACATCATAACGGTTCTGGCAAATATTCTGAAATG
AGCTGTTGACAATTAATCATCGGCTCGTATAATGTGTGGAATTGTGAGCGGATAACAATTTCACACAGGA
AACAGCCAGTCCGTTTAGGTGTTTTCACGAGCACTTCACCAACAAGGACCATAGCATATGAAAATCGAAG
AAGGTAAACTGGTAATCTGGATTAACGGCGATAAAGGCTATAACGGTCTCGCTGAAGTCGGTAAGAAATT
CGAGAAAGATACCGGAATTAAAGTCACCGTTGAGCATCCGGATAAACTGGAAGAGAAATTCCCACAGGTT
GCGGCAACTGGCGATGGCCCTGACATTATCTTCTGGGCACACGACCGCTTTGGTGGCTACGCTCAATCTG
GCCTGTTGGCTGAAATCACCCCGGACAAAGCGTTCCAGGACAAGCTGTATCCGTTTACCTGGGATGCCGT
ACGTTACAACGGCAAGCTGATTGCTTACCCGATCGCTGTTGAAGCGTTATCGCTGATTTATAACAAAGAT
CTGCTGCCGAACCCGCCAAAAACCTGGGAAGAGATCCCGGCGCTGGATAAAGAACTGAAAGCGAAAGGTA
AGAGCGCGCTGATGTTCAACCTGCAAGAACCGTACTTCACCTGGCCGCTGATTGCTGCTGACGGGGGTTA
TGCGTTCAAGTATGAAAACGGCAAGTACGACATTAAAGACGTGGGCGTGGATAACGCTGGCGCGAAAGCG
GGTCTGACCTTCCTGGTTGACCTGATTAAAAACAAACACATGAATGCAGACACCGATTACTCCATCGCAG
AAGCTGCCTTTAATAAAGGCGAAACAGCGATGACCATCAACGGCCCGTGGGCATGGTCCAACATCGACAC
CAGCAAAGTGAATTATGGTGTAACGGTACTGCCGACCTTCAAGGGTCAACCATCCAAACCGTTCGTTGGC
GTGCTGAGCGCAGGTATTAACGCCGCCAGTCCGAACAAAGAGCTGGCAAAAGAGTTCCTCGAAAACTATC
TGCTGACTGATGAAGGTCTGGAAGCGGTTAATAAAGACAAACCGCTGGGTGCCGTAGCGCTGAAGTCTTA
CGAGGAAGAGTTGGCGAAAGATCCACGTATTGCCGCCACTATGGAAAACGCCCAGAAAGGTGAAATCATG
CCGAACATCCCGCAGATGTCCGCTTTCTGGTATGCCGTGCGTACTGCGGTGATCAACGCCGCCAGCGGTC
GTCAGACTGTCGATGAAGCCCTGAAAGACGCGCAGACTAATTCGAGCTCGAACAACAACAACAATAACAA
TAACAACAACCTCGGGATCGAGGGAAGGATCACAAGTTTGTACAAAAAAGCAGGCTTAATGTCGGTTGTC
GAAGAAGCCACTGACGACGCGCTCTACCCGATTGCCGTGCTCATTGACGAGCTGCGCAACGAAGATGTCA
CGTTGCGACTGAACAGCATTCGCAAACTCTCCACAATCGCTTTGGCGTTGGGTGTGGAGCGCACACGCAA
CGAGCTCATCCAATTTTTGACCGACACGATTTACGACGAAGATGAGGTTCTGCTTGTGCTCGCCGAGCAA
CTCGGAAATTTCACTCCATTGGTCGGTGGTCCAGATCATGTTCATTGTCTTCTCCTTCCACTTGAGAACT
TGGCCACAGTCGAGGAGACCGTGGTCCGTGACAAAGCCGTTGAGAGTCTCCGCAAAATCGCCGACAAGCA
CAGCTCGGCCTCATTGGAGGAGCATTTCGTGCCGATGCTCAGACGTTTGGCCACTGGAGACTGGTTCACA
TCCCGTACCTCGGCTTGTGGGCTTTTCTCTGTTGTTTATCCACGTGTCAGTCCAGCTATCAAGTCGGAAT
TGAAGAGCATGTTCCGAACCCTGTGCCGTGATGACACCCCAATGGTTCGCCGTGCTGCTGCTGCAAAGCT
CGGAGAGTTCGCAAAGGTGTTTGAGAAGACTGCCGTCATCGAGGGTCTCCACTCCAGTCTCACTGATCTT
CATGTTGATGAGCAAGATTCTGTTCGTTTGCTCACTGTCGAGTCAGCCATCGCTTTCGGAACTCTCCTCG
ATAAGGCTAACAAGAAGAAACTCATCGAGCCAATTCTCATTGAATTGTTCGATGACAAGTCGTGGAGAGT
TCGTTATATGGTTGCCGAGAAGCTTATCGAGATTCAGAATGTCCTCGGTGAGGATATGGATACCACACAT
CTCGTTAACATGTACACGAACCTTCTCAAGGATCCAGAGGGTGAGGTTAGATGTGCTGCCACTCAGAGAC
TTCAGGAATTCGCTCTCAACTTGCCAGAGGACAAGCGTCAGAACATTATCTGCAACTCACTGCTCAACGT
TGCCAAGGAATTGGTTACTGATGGGAATCAGCTCGTCAAGTCGGAACTCGCCGGTGTCATCATGGGACTT
GCTCCACTGATTGGCAAGGAACAAACTGTCTCTGAGCTTCTCCCAATCTACATGCAGTTGCTTAACGATC
AAACCCCAGAAGTTCGCCTCAATATTATTTCCAGTCTTGATAAGGTCAATGAAGTGATCGGAGCAGCTCA
ATTGTCCACATCCCTCTTGCCAGCCATCGTTGGATTGGCCGAGGATGGAAAATGGAGAGTTCGACTCGCA
ATTGTTCAATTCATGCCACTTCTTGCTTCCCAGTTGGGACAAGAATTCTTCGATGAGAAGTTGCTTCCGC
TTTGTTTGAACTGGCTTACCGACCATGTGTTCTCAATCCGCGAGGCATCGACCCTCATCATGAAGGAACT
GACACAGAAGTTTGGAGGACAATGGGCTAGCACGAATATTGTACCAAAAATGCAGAAACTTCAGAAGGAC
ACCAACTACCTGCAGAGAATGACATGCTTGTTCTGTTTGAATACACTCAGTGAGGCGATGACTCAGGAGC
AGATTCTGAAGGAGATTATGCCAATTGTGAAAGATCTTGTCGAGGATGACGTGCCGAATGTCAGATTCAA
CGCCGCAAAGAGTTTGAAGCGAATTGGAAAGAACTTGACCCCAAGTACATTGACGTCCGAGGTGAAGCCA
CTGCTCGAGAAGCTCGGAAAAGATTCAGACTTTGACGTTCGATACTTTTCAGAGGAAGCCAAGAACTCAC
TCGGCTTGTAATCGAACATATCGCTAGTCAAATTGGAATCTCTACATCTTCCACTTCTCAATCGGACCCA
GCTTTCTTGTACAAAGTGGTGATATTTCAGAATTCGGATCCTCTAGAGTCGACCTGCAGGCAAGCTTGGC
ACTGGCCGTCGTTTTACAACGTCGTGACTGGGAAAACCCTGGCGTTACCCAACTTAATCGCCTTGCAGCA
CATCCCCCTTTCGCCAGCTGGCGTAATAGCGAAGAGGCCCGCACCGATCGCCCTTCCCAACAGTTGCGCA
GCCTGAATGGCGAATGGCAGCTTGGCTGTTTTGGCGGATGAGATAAGATTTTCAGCCTGATACAGATTAA
ATCAGAACGCAGAAGCGGTCTGATAAAACAGAATTTGCCTGGCGGCAGTAGCGCGGTGGTCCCACCTGAC
CCCATGCCGAACTCAGAAGTGAAACGCCGTAGCGCCGATGGTAGTGTGGGGTCTCCCCATGCGAGAGTAG
GGAACTGCCAGGCATCAAATAAAACGAAAGGCTCAGTCGAAAGACTGGGCCTTTCGTTTTATCTGTTGTT
TGTCGGTGAACGCTCTCCTGAGTAGGACAAATCCGCCGGGAGCGGATTTGAACGTTGCGAAGCAACGGCC
CGGAGGGTGGCGGGCAGGACGCCCGCCATAAACTGCCAGGCATCAAATTAAGCAGAAGGCCATCCTGACG
GATGGCCTTTTTGCGTTTCTACAAACTCTTTTGTTTATTTTTCTAAATACATTCAAATATGTATCCGCTC
ATGAGACAATAACCCTGATAAATGCTTCAATAATATTGAAAAAGGAAGAGTATGAGTATTCAACATTTCC
GTGTCGCCCTTATTCCCTTTTTTGCGGCATTTTGCCTTCCTGTTTTTGCTCACCCAGAAACGCTGGTGAA
AGTAAAAGATGCTGAAGATCAGTTGGGTGCACGAGTGGGTTACATCGAACTGGATCTCAACAGCGGTAAG
ATCCTTGAGAGTTTTCGCCCCGAAGAACGTTTCCCAATGATGAGCACTTTTAAAGTTCTGCTATGTGGCG
CGGTATTATCCCGTGTTGACGCCGGGCAAGAGCAACTCGGTCGCCGCATACACTATTCTCAGAATGACTT
GGTTGAGTACTCACCAGTCACAGAAAAGCATCTTACGGATGGCATGACAGTAAGAGAATTATGCAGTGCT
GCCATAACCATGAGTGATAACACTGCGGCCAACTTACTTCTGACAACGATCGGAGGACCGAAGGAGCTAA
CCGCTTTTTTGCACAACATGGGGGATCATGTAACTCGCCTTGATCGTTGGGAACCGGAGCTGAATGAAGC
CATACCAAACGACGAGCGTGACACCACGATGCCTGTAGCAATGGCAACAACGTTGCGCAAACTATTAACT
GGCGAACTACTTACTCTAGCTTCCCGGCAACAATTAATAGACTGGATGGAGGCGGATAAAGTTGCAGGAC
CACTTCTGCGCTCGGCCCTTCCGGCTGGCTGGTTTATTGCTGATAAATCTGGAGCCGGTGAGCGTGGGTC
TCGCGGTATCATTGCAGCACTGGGGCCAGATGGTAAGCCCTCCCGTATCGTAGTTATCTACACGACGGGG
AGTCAGGCAACTATGGATGAACGAAATAGACAGATCGCTGAGATAGGTGCCTCACTGATTAAGCATTGGT
AACTGTCAGACCAAGTTTACTCATATATACTTTAGATTGATT
[38 nt withheld, positions 6203-6240]
A
[37 nt withheld, positions 6242-6278]
ATTTTGTTAAAATTCGCGTTAAATTTTTGTTAAATCAGCTCATTTTTTAACCAATAGGCCGAAATCGGCA
AAATCCCTTATAAATCAAAAGAATAGACCGAGATAGGGT
[37 nt withheld, positions 6388-6424]
AAAGAACGTGGACTCCAACGTCAAAGG
[141 nt withheld, positions 6452-6592]
G
[125 nt withheld, positions 6594-6718]
AAAGGATCTAGGTGAAGATCCTTTTTGATAATCTCATGACCAAAATCCCTTAACGTGAGTTTTCGTTCCA
CTGAGCGTCAGACCCCGTAGAAAAGATCAAAGGATCTTCTTGAGATCCTTTTTTTCTGCGCGTAATCTGC
TGCTTGCAAACAAAAAAACCACCGCTACCAGCGGTGGTTTGTTTGCCGGATCAAGAGCTACCAACTCTTT
TTCCGAAGGTAACTGGCTTCAGCAGAGCGCAGATACCAAATACTGTCCTTCTAGTGTAGCCGTAGTTAGG
CCACCACTTCAAGAACTCTGTAGCACCGCCTACATACCTCGCTCTGCTAATCCTGTTACCAGTGGCTGCT
GCCAGTGGCGATAAGTCGTGTCTTACCGGGTTGGACTCAAGACGATAGTTACCGGATAAGGCGCAGCGGT
CGGGCTGAACGGGGGGTTCGTGCACACAGCCCAGCTTGGAGCGAACGACCTACACCGAACTGAGATACCT
ACAGCGTGAGCTATGAGAAAGCGCCACGCTTCCCGAAGGGAGAAAGGCGGACAGGTATCCGGTAAGCGGC
AGGGTCGGAACAGGAGAGCGCACGAGGGAGCTTCCAGGGGGAAACGCCTGGTATCTTTATAGTCCTGTCG
GGTTTCGCCACCTCTGACTTGAGCGTCGATTTTTGTGATGCTCGTCAGGGGGGCGGAGCCTATGGAAAAA
CGCCAGCAACGCGGCCTTTTTACGGTTCCTGGCCTTTTGCTGGCCTTTTGCTCACATGTTCTTTCCTGCG
TTATCCCCTGATTCTGTGGATAACCGTATTACCGCCTTTGAGTGAGCTGATACCGCTCGCCGCAGCCGAA
CGACCGAGCGCAGCGAGTCAGTGAGCGAGGAAGCGGAAGAGCGCCTGATGCGGTATTTTCTCCTTACGCA
TCTGTGCGGTATTTCACACCGCATATATGGTGCACTCTCAGTACAATCTGCTCTGATGCCGCATAGTTAA
GCCAGTATACACTCCGCTATCGCTACGTGACTGGGTCATGGCTGCGCCCCGACACCCGCCAACACCCGCT
GACGCGCCCTGACGGGCTTGTCTGCTCCCGGCATCCGCTTACAGACAAGCTGTGACCGTCTCCGGGAGCT
GCATGTGTCAGAGGTTTTCACCGTCATCACCGAAACGCGCGAGGCAGCTGCGGTAAAGCTCATCAGCGTG
GTCGTGCAGCGATTCACAGATGTCTGCCTGTTCATCCGCGTCCAGCTCGTTGAGTTTCTCCAGAAGCGTT
AATGTCTGGCTTCTGATAAAGCGGGCCATGTTAAGGGCGGTTTTTTCCTGTTTGGTCACTGATGCCTCCG
TGTAAGGGGGATTTCTGTTCATGGGGGTAATGATACCGATGAAACGAGAGAGGATGCTCACGATACGGGT
TACTGATGATGAACATGCCCGGTTACTGGAACGTTGTGAGGGTAAACAACTGGCGGTATGGATGCGGCGG
GACCAGAGAAAAATCACTCAGGGTCAATGCCAGCGCTTCGTTAATACAGATGTAGGTGTTCCACAGGGTA
GCCAGCAGCATCCTGCGATGCAGATCCGGAACATAATGGTGCAGGGCGCTGACTTCCGCGTTTCCAGACT
TTACGAAACACGGAAACCGAAGACCATTCATGTTGTTGCTCAGGTCGCAGACGTTTTGCAGCAGCAGTCG
CTTCACGTTCGCTCGCGTATCGGTGATTCATTCTGCTAACCAGTAAGGCAACCCCGCCAGCCTAGCCGGG
TCCTCAACGACAGGAGCACGATCATGCGCACCCGTGGCCAGGACCCAACGCTGCCCGAAATT
Features (pLannotate 1.2.2; 22 found; start..end, strand, type, name):
      3..80      +  promoter       lacIq promoter: lacI (mutant); In the lacIq allele, a single base change in the promoter boosts expression of the lacI gene about 10-fold.
     81..1163    +  CDS            lacI: lac repressor; lacI; The lac repressor binds to the lac operator to inhibit transcription in E. coli. This inhibition can be relieved by adding lactose or isopropyl-β-D-thiogalactopyranoside (IPTG).
   1176..1197    +  protein_bind   CAP binding site: CAP binding activates transcription in the presence of cAMP. E. coli catabolite activator protein
   1216..1233    +  promoter       tet promoter (fragment): E. coli promoter for tetracycline efflux protein gene
   1406..1434    +  promoter       tac promoter: strong E. coli promoter; hybrid between the trp and lac UV5 promoters
   1442..1458    +  protein_bind   lac operator: The lac repressor binds to the lac operator to inhibit transcription in E. coli. This inhibition can be relieved by adding lactose or isopropyl-β-D-thiogalactopyranoside (IPTG). lac repressor encoded by lacI
   1528..2628    +  CDS            MBP: maltose binding protein from E. coli; malE (mutated); This version of the gene does not encode a signal sequence, so MBP will remain in the cytosol.
   2692..2716    +  protein_bind   attB1: mutant version of attB; recombination site for the Gateway® BP reaction BP Clonase™
   2719..4488    +  CDS            paa-1: 2AAA_CAEEL - Experimental evidence at protein level: Swiss-Prot protein existence level 1. Acts as a scaffolding protein for phosphatase let-92 and its regulatory subunits (Probable). Probably together with let-92 and regulatory subunit sur-6, regulates centriole duplication, microtubule outgrowth and mitotic spindle stability during early embryonic cell division by preventing the degradation of sas-5 and kinase zyg-1 (PubMed:23336080, PubMed:17218259). During vulva development, may play a role with phosphatase let-92 and regulatory subunit sur-6 in the induction of vulva cell precursors by po
   4546..4570    -  protein_bind   attB2: mutant version of attB; recombination site for the Gateway® BP reaction BP Clonase™
   4586..4612    +  misc_feature   MCS (fragment): pUC18/19 multiple cloning site
   4620..4774    +  CDS            lacZα (fragment): LacZα fragment of β-galactosidase; lacZ fragment
   4867..4982    +  ncRNA          5S rRNA: Accession: RF00001 - 5S ribosomal RNA
   4986..5072    +  terminator     rrnB T1 terminator: Escherichia coli rrnB; transcription terminator T1 from the E. coli rrnB gene
   5164..5191    +  terminator     rrnB T2 terminator: transcription terminator T2 from the E. coli rrnB gene
   5210..5301    +  promoter       AmpR promoter: bla
   5302..6162    +  CDS            AmpR: β-lactamase; bla; confers resistance to ampicillin, carbenicillin, and related antibiotics
   6204..6717    -  rep_origin     M13 ori (sequence partly withheld): M13 bacteriophage origin of replication; arrow indicates direction of (+) strand synthesis
   6828..7416    +  rep_origin     ori: high-copy-number ColE1/pMB1/pBR322/pUC origin of replication
   7602..7744    -  misc_feature   bom: basis of mobility region from pBR322
   7846..8037    -  CDS            rop: Rop protein, which maintains plasmids at low copy number; rop
   8054..8434    +  CDS            YPB1_ECOLX: Protein predicted: Swiss-Prot protein existence level 4. From Escherichia coli.
