[The description below was written by a language model from this plasmid's Addgene catalogue record and pLannotate feature annotations shown in this document.]
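Description:
pJW4.15 is a bacterial expression plasmid for producing the C. elegans protein PAA-1 as a fusion to maltose-binding protein (MBP). It is built on a Gateway-compatible destination version of pMAL-c2X, and the paa-1 coding sequence was introduced by Gateway recombination, so it sits between attB1 and attB2 sites immediately downstream of the backbone-encoded MBP. The MBP gene here is the malE variant lacking a signal sequence, so the N-terminally tagged fusion remains in the E. coli cytosol. According to its annotation, PAA-1 acts as a scaffolding subunit for the phosphatase LET-92 and its regulatory subunits.

Expression is driven by the strong hybrid tac promoter, which is controlled by an adjacent lac operator. The plasmid carries its own lacI gene under the lacIq promoter, providing elevated repressor levels that keep the fusion off until IPTG is added. Downstream of the insert are remnants of the multiple cloning site and a lacZα fragment, followed by the rrnB T1 and T2 transcription terminators. The plasmid is selected with ampicillin through the β-lactamase gene and replicates from a ColE1/pMB1-type origin. The pBR322-derived bom and rop elements are also present, and rop normally moderates copy number, though the record lists copy number as unknown. An M13 origin allows single-stranded DNA production with helper phage.

The full sequence record is 8,530 nt, and its annotated features agree with the catalogue description. The stated purpose is bacterial expression of MBP-PAA-1. The MBP tag would typically allow amylose-affinity purification of the recombinant protein for in vitro work, but the record does not state the specific downstream use. The plasmid comes from a study of RNA granule regulation by phosphorylation in C. elegans.
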