Addgene plasmid #62870: pJW4.15
Purpose: Bacterial expression of MBP-PAA-1
Depositing lab: Geraldine Seydoux. Depositing organization: Johns Hopkins University and School of Medicine. Publication: Regulation of RNA granule dynamics by phosphorylation of serine-rich, intrinsically disordered proteins in C. elegans. Wang JT, Smith J, Chen BC, Schmidt H, Rasoloson D, Paix A, Lambrus BG, Calidas D, Betzig E, Seydoux G. Elife. 2014 Dec 23;4. doi: 10.7554/eLife.04591. PubMed 25535836.
Backbone
  Vector backbone: pMAL-c2X Gateway compatible destination vector
  Backbone size w/o insert (bp): 8356
  Vector type: Bacterial Expression
Growth in bacteria
  Bacterial resistance: Ampicillin, 100 μg/mL
  Growth temperature: 37°C
  Growth strain: DH5alpha
  Copy number: Unknown
Gene/Insert
  Gene/Insert name: MBP-PAA-1
  Species: C. elegans (nematode)
  Insert size (bp): 1828
  Tag / fusion protein: MBP (N terminal on backbone)
  Cloning method: Gateway Cloning
  Sequencing primers: 5′ MBP-F
Terms and licenses: Academic/Nonprofit Terms; Industry Terms: Not Available to Industry
How to cite: pJW4.15 was a gift from Geraldine Seydoux (Addgene plasmid # 62870 ; http://n2t.net/addgene:62870 ; RRID:Addgene_62870)
