>Addgene plasmid #62870 | pJW4.15 | addgene partial sequence | sequence record 107347 | MBP-F 5'-GATGAAGCCCTGAAAGACGCGCAG-3'
GAACAACAACAACAATAACAATAACAACAACCTCGGGATCGAGGGAAGGATCACAAGTTTGTACAAAAAA
GCAGGCTTAATGTCGGTTGTCGAAGAAGCCACTGACGACGCGCTCTACCCGATTGCCGTGCTCATTGACG
AGCTGCGCAACGAAGATGTCACGTTGCGACTGAACAGCATTCGCAAACTCTCCACAATCGCTTTGGCGTT
GGGTGTGGAGCGCACACGCAACGAGCTCATCCAATTTTTGACCGACACGATTTACGACGAAGATGAGGTT
CTGCTTGTGCTCGCCGAGCAACTCGGAAATTTCACTCCATTGGTCGGTGGTCCAGATCATGTTCATTGTC
TTCTCCTTCCACTTGAGAACTTGGCCACAGTCGAGGAGACCGTGGTCCGTGACAAAGCCGTTGAGAGTCT
CCGCAAAATCGCCGACAAGCACAGCTCGGCCTCATTGGAGGAGCATTTCGTGCCGATGCTCAGACGTTTG
GCCACTGGAGACTGGTTCACATCCCGTACCTCGGCTTGTGGGCTTTTCTCTGTTGTTTATCCACGTGTCA
GTCCAGCTATCAAGTCGGAATTGAAGAGCATGTTCCGAACCCTGTGCCGTGATGACACCCCAATGGTTCG
CCGTGCTGCTGCTGCAAAGCTCGGAGAGTTCGCAAAGGTGTTTGAGAAGACTGCCGTCATCGAGGGTCTC
CACTCCAGTCTCACTGATCTTCATGTTGATGAGCAAGATTCTGTTCGTTTGCTCACTGTCGAGTCAGCCA
TCGCTTTCGGAACTCTCCTCGATAAGGCTAACAAGAAGAAACTCATCGAGCCAATTCTCATTGAATTGTT
CGATGACAAGTCGTGGAGAGTTCGTTATATGGTTGCCGAGAAGCTTATCGAGATTCAGAATGTCCTCGGT
GAGGATATGGATACCACACATCTCGTTAACATGTACACGAACCTTCTCAAGGATCCAGAGGGTGAGGTTA
GATGTGCTGCC
