>Addgene plasmid #62870 | pJW4.15 | addgene partial sequence | sequence record 107990 | M13pUC-Fwd 5'-CCCAGTCACGACGTTGTAAAACG-3'
GTCGACTCTAGAGGATCCGAATTCTGAAATATCACCACTTTGTACAAGAAAGCTGGGTCCGATTGAGAAG
TGGAAGATGTAGAGATTCCAATTTGACTAGCGATATGTTCGATTACAAGCCGAGTGAGTTCTTGGCTTCC
TCTGAAAAGTATCGAACGTCAAAGTCTGAATCTTTTCCGAGCTTCTCGAGCAGTGGCTTCACCTCGGACG
TCAATGTACTTGGGGTCAAGTTCTTTCCAATTCGCTTCAAACTCTTTGCGGCGTTGAATCTGACATTCGG
CACGTCATCCTCGACAAGATCTTTCACAATTGGCATAATCTCCTTCAGAATCTGCTCCTGAGTCATCGCC
TCACTGAGTGTATTCAAACAGAACAAGCATGTCATTCTCTGCAGGTAGTTGGTGTCCTTCTGAAGTTTCT
GCATTTTTGGTACAATATTCGTGCTAGCCCATTGTCCTCCAAACTTCTGTGTCAGTTCCTTCATGATGAG
GGTCGATGCCTCGCGGATTGAGAACACATGGTCGGTAAGCCAGTTCAAACAAAGCGGAAGCAACTTCTCA
TCGAAGAATTCTTGTCCCAACTGGGAAGCAAGAAGTGGCATGAATTGAACAATTGCGAGTCGAACTCTCC
ATTTTCCATCCTCGGCCAATCCAACGATGGCTGGCAAGAGGGATGTGGACAATTGAGCTGCTCCGATCAC
TTCATTGACCTTATCAAGACTGGAAATAATATTGAGGCGAACTTCTGGGGTTTGATCGTTAAGCAACTGC
ATGTAGATTGGGAGAAGCTCAGAGACAGTTTGTTCCTTGCCAATCAGTGGAGCAAGTCCCATGATGACAC
CGGCGAGTTCCGACTTGACGAGCTGATTCCCATCAGTAACCAATTCCTTGGCAACGTTGAGCAGTGAGTT
GCAGATAATGTTCTGACGCTTGTCCTCTGGCAAGTTGAGAGCGAATTCCTGAAGTCTCTGAGTGGCAGCA
CATCTAACCTCACCCTCTGG
